Addgene plasmid #228029: mRFP-LAP2β
Purpose: lentiviral construct for mRFP-LAP2β expression
Depositing lab: David Pellman. Depositing organization: Dana-Farber Cancer Institute. Publication: A tubule-sheet continuum model for the mechanism of nuclear envelope assembly. Zhao G, Liu S, Arun S, Renda F, Khodjakov A, Pellman D. Dev Cell. 2023 May 22;58(10):847-865.e10. doi: 10.1016/j.devcel.2023.04.003. Epub 2023 Apr 24. PubMed 37098350.
Backbone
  Vector backbone: n/a
  Vector type: Mammalian Expression, Lentiviral
  Selectable markers: Hygromycin
Growth in bacteria
  Bacterial resistance: Ampicillin, 100 μg/mL
  Growth temperature: 37°C
  Growth strain: NEB Stable
  Copy number: Unknown
Gene/Insert
  Gene/Insert name: LAP2b (alt name: Lamina-associated polypeptide 2, isoform beta)
  Species: R. norvegicus (rat)
  Entrez Gene: Tmpo (a.k.a. LAP2)
  Tag / fusion protein: mRFP (N terminal on insert)
Resource information
  A portion of this plasmid was derived from a plasmid made by: Lentiviral construct for mRFP-LAP2β expression was cloned by inserting the DNA sequence of mRFP-LAP2β (Addgene plasmid 21047, from D. Gerlich) into a lentiviral expression vector carrying a hygromycin resistance marker
Terms and licenses: Academic/Nonprofit Terms; Industry Terms: Not Available to Industry
How to cite: mRFP-LAP2β was a gift from David Pellman (Addgene plasmid # 228029 ; http://n2t.net/addgene:228029 ; RRID:Addgene_228029)
