[The description below was written by a language model from this plasmid's Addgene catalogue record and pLannotate feature annotations shown in this document.]
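Description:
mRFP-LAP2β is a lentiviral transfer plasmid for mammalian expression of rat lamina-associated polypeptide 2 isoform beta (Tmpo/LAP2) fused at its N-terminus to the monomeric red fluorescent protein mRFP1. The catalogue entry does not name a backbone, but the feature table shows a third-generation-style layout. An RSV promoter drives a truncated HIV-1 5' LTR, followed by the Ψ packaging signal with a partial gag sequence, the Rev response element for Rev-dependent nuclear export of the genomic RNA, and the cPPT/CTS. A second truncated LTR, annotated by the software as a 5' LTR but located at the 3' end of the viral cassette, closes the unit and is followed by an SV40 polyadenylation signal. The plasmid is propagated in E. coli through a high-copy ColE1/pUC origin and ampicillin resistance. It also carries f1 and SV40 origins and residual lac, T3 and T7 cloning-vector sequences.

Within the viral cassette, the CMV immediate-early enhancer and promoter drive the fusion. The mRFP1 coding sequence is followed by a short multiple-cloning-site remnant, and an unannotated stretch after it presumably holds the LAP2β coding region. The insert is flanked by attB1 and attB2 sites, which suggests Gateway recombination into a destination vector. According to the record, the mRFP-LAP2β sequence came from an earlier non-lentiviral plasmid. A WPRE downstream enhances transcript expression, and a separate mouse PGK promoter drives a hygromycin resistance gene so that stably transduced cells can be selected. LAP2β is an inner nuclear membrane protein, so the construct serves as a red fluorescent nuclear envelope marker. The associated publication concerns the mechanism of nuclear envelope assembly.
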