Features (pLannotate 1.2.2; 32 found; start..end, strand, type, name):
    781..1059    +  CDS            yokD (fragment): YOKD_BACSU - Experimental evidence at protein level: Swiss-Prot protein existence level 1. May contribute to antibiotic resistance. From Bacillus subtilis (strain 168).
   1067..1204    +  CDS            nef (fragment): NEF_HV1LA - Experimental evidence at protein level: Swiss-Prot protein existence level 1. Extracellular Nef protein targets CD4(+) T-lymphocytes for apoptosis by interacting with CXCR4 surface receptors. From Human immunodeficiency virus type 1 group M subtype B (isolate Lai) (HIV-1).
   1190..1370    +  LTR            5' LTR (truncated): truncated 5' long terminal repeat (LTR) from HIV-1
   1442..1563    +  polyA_signal   SV40 poly(A) signal: SV40 polyadenylation signal
   1603..1738    +  rep_origin     SV40 ori: SV40 origin of replication
   1759..1777    -  promoter       T7 promoter: promoter for bacteriophage T7 RNA polymerase
   1785..1940    +  CDS            lacZα (fragment): LacZα fragment of β-galactosidase; lacZ fragment
   1945..2373    +  rep_origin     f1 ori (sequence partly withheld): f1 bacteriophage origin of replication; arrow indicates direction of (+) strand synthesis
   2426..2530    +  promoter       AmpR promoter: bla
   2531..3391    +  CDS            AmpR: β-lactamase; bla; confers resistance to ampicillin, carbenicillin, and related antibiotics
   3562..4150    +  rep_origin     ori: high-copy-number ColE1/pMB1/pBR322/pUC origin of replication
   4333..4425    +  CDS            lacI (fragment): lac repressor; lacI; The lac repressor binds to the lac operator to inhibit transcription in E. coli. This inhibition can be relieved by adding lactose or isopropyl-β-D-thiogalactopyranoside (IPTG).
   4438..4459    +  protein_bind   CAP binding site: CAP binding activates transcription in the presence of cAMP. E. coli catabolite activator protein
   4474..4504    +  promoter       lac promoter: promoter for the E. coli lac operon
   4512..4528    +  protein_bind   lac operator: The lac repressor binds to the lac operator to inhibit transcription in E. coli. This inhibition can be relieved by adding lactose or isopropyl-β-D-thiogalactopyranoside (IPTG). lac repressor encoded by lacI
   4573..4591    +  promoter       T3 promoter: promoter for bacteriophage T3 RNA polymerase
   4619..4845    +  promoter       RSV promoter: Rous sarcoma virus enhancer/promoter
   4846..5026    +  LTR            5' LTR (truncated): truncated 5' long terminal repeat (LTR) from HIV-1
   5073..5198    +  misc_feature   HIV-1 Ψ: packaging signal of human immunodeficiency virus type 1
   5182..5545    +  CDS            HIV-1 gag (fragment): gag protein from human immunodeficiency virus 1; gag
   5691..5924    +  misc_feature   RRE: The Rev response element (RRE) of HIV-1 allows for Rev-dependent mRNA export from the nucleus to the cytoplasm.
   6301..6401    +  CDS            Rev (fragment): human immunodeficiency virus 1 (HIV-1) Rev protein; rev; enhances nuclear export of unspliced and incompletely spliced viral mRNAs
   6420..6536    +  misc_feature   cPPT/CTS: central polypurine tract and central termination sequence of HIV-1
   6559..6862    +  enhancer       CMV enhancer: human cytomegalovirus immediate early enhancer
   6863..7066    +  promoter       CMV promoter: human cytomegalovirus (CMV) immediate early promoter
   7171..7195    +  protein_bind   attB1: mutant version of attB; recombination site for the Gateway® BP reaction BP Clonase™
   7213..7887    +  CDS            mRFP1: mRFP1 is a basic (constitutively fluorescent) red fluorescent protein published in 2002, derived from Discosoma sp.. It is reported to be a somewhat slowly-maturing monomer with low acid sensitivity.
   7898..7920    +  misc_feature   MCS (fragment): multiple cloning site
   8577..8601    -  protein_bind   attB2: mutant version of attB; recombination site for the Gateway® BP reaction BP Clonase™
   8632..9220    +  misc_feature   WPRE: woodchuck hepatitis virus posttranscriptional regulatory element
   9276..9775    +  promoter       PGK promoter: mouse phosphoglycerate kinase 1 promoter
   9793..763     +  CDS            HygR (across the origin): aminoglycoside phosphotransferase from E. coli; aph(4)-Ia; confers resistance to hygromycin
>Addgene plasmid #228029 | mRFP-LAP2β | addgene full sequence | sequence record 454349 | Addgene NGS Result
CTATTGCATCTCCCGCCGTGCACAGGGTGTCACGTTGCAAGACCTGCCTGAAACCGAACTGCCCGCTGTT
CTGCAGCCGGTCGCGGAGGCCATGGATGCGATCGCTGCGGCCGATCTTAGCCAGACGAGCGGGTTCGGCC
CATTCGGACCGCAAGGAATCGGTCAATACACTACATGGCGTGATTTCATATGCGCGATTGCTGATCCCCA
TGTGTATCACTGGCAAACTGTGATGGACGACACCGTCAGTGCGTCCGTCGCGCAGGCTCTCGATGAGCTG
ATGCTTTGGGCCGAGGACTGCCCCGAAGTCCGGCACCTCGTGCACGCGGATTTCGGCTCCAACAATGTCC
TGACGGACAATGGCCGCATAACAGCGGTCATTGACTGGAGCGAGGCGATGTTCGGGGATTCCCAATACGA
GGTCGCCAACATCTTCTTCTGGAGGCCGTGGTTGGCTTGTATGGAGCAGCAGACGCGCTACTTCGAGCGG
AGGCATCCGGAGCTTGCAGGATCGCCGCGGCTCCGGGCGTATATGCTCCGCATTGGTCTTGACCAACTCT
ATCAGAGCTTGGTTGACGGCAATTTCGATGATGCAGCTTGGGCGCAGGGTCGATGCGACGCAATCGTCCG
ATCCGGAGCCGGGACTGTCGGGCGTACACAAATCGCCCGCAGAAGCGCGGCCGTCTGGACCGATGGCTGT
GTAGAAGTACTCGCCGATAGTGGAAACCGACGCCCCAGCACTCGTCCGAGGGCAAAGGAATAGAGTAGAT
GCCGACCGAACAAGAGCTGATTTCGAGAACGCCTCAGCCAGCAACTCGCGCGAGCCTAGCAAGGCAAATG
CGAGAGAACGGCCTTACGCTTGGTGGCACAGTTCTCGTCCACAGTTCGCTAAGCTCGCTCGGCTGGGTCG
CGGGAGGGCCGGTCGCAGTGATTCAGGCCCTTCTGGATTGTGTTGGTCCCCAGGGCACGATTGTCATGCC
CACGCACTCGGGTGATCTGACTGATCCCGCAGATTGGAGATCGCCGCCCGTGCCTGCCGATTGGGTGCAG
ATCCGTCGAGGGCCCGGTACCTTTAAGACCAATGACTTACAAGGCAGCTGTAGATCTTAGCCACTTTTTA
AAAGAAAAGGGGGGACTGGAAGGGCTAGCTCACTCCCAACGAAGACAAGATCTGCTTTTTGCTTGTACTG
GGTCTCTCTGGTTAGACCAGATCTGAGCCTGGGAGCTCTCTGGCTAACTAGGGAACCCACTGCTTAAGCC
TCAATAAAGCTTGCCTTGAGTGCTTCAAGTAGTGTGTGCCCGTCTGTTGTGTGACTCTGGTAACTAGAGA
TCCCTCAGACCCTTTTAGTCAGTGTGGAAAATCTCTAGCAGTAGTAGTTCATGTCATCTTATTATTCAGT
ATTTATAACTTGCAAAGAAATGAATATCAGAGAGTGAGAGGAACTTGTTTATTGCAGCTTATAATGGTTA
CAAATAAAGCAATAGCATCACAAATTTCACAAATAAAGCATTTTTTTCACTGCATTCTAGTTGTGGTTTG
TCCAAACTCATCAATGTATCTTATCATGTCTGGCTCTAGCTATCCCGCCCCTAACTCCGCCCATCCCGCC
CCTAACTCCGCCCAGTTCCGCCCATTCTCCGCCCCATGGCTGACTAATTTTTTTTATTTATGCAGAGGCC
GAGGCCGCCTCGGCCTCTGAGCTATTCCAGAAGTAGTGAGGAGGCTTTTTTGGAGGCCTAGGGACGTACC
CAATTCGCCCTATAGTGAGTCGTATTACGCGCGCTCACTGGCCGTCGTTTTACAACGTCGTGACTGGGAA
AACCCTGGCGTTACCCAACTTAATCGCCTTGCAGCACATCCCCCTTTCGCCAGCTGGCGTAATAGCGAAG
AGGCCCGCACCGATCGCCCTTCCCAACAGTTGCGCAGCCTGAATGGCGAATGGG
[124 nt withheld, positions 1945-2068]
C
[91 nt withheld, positions 2070-2160]
A
[49 nt withheld, positions 2162-2210]
CCTTTGACGTTGGAGTCCACGTTCTTT
[37 nt withheld, positions 2238-2274]
ACCCTATCTCGGTCTATTCTTTTGATTTATAAGGGATTTTGCCGATTTCGGCCTATTGGTTAAAAAATGA
GCTGATTTAACAAAAATTTAACGCGAATTTTAACAAAATATTAACGCTTACAATTTAGGTGGCACTTTTC
GGGGAAATGTGCGCGGAACCCCTATTTGTTTATTTTTCTAAATACATTCAAATATGTATCCGCTCATGAG
ACAATAACCCTGATAAATGCTTCAATAATATTGAAAAAGGAAGAGTATGAGTATTCAACATTTCCGTGTC
GCCCTTATTCCCTTTTTTGCGGCATTTTGCCTTCCTGTTTTTGCTCACCCAGAAACGCTGGTGAAAGTAA
AAGATGCTGAAGATCAGTTGGGTGCACGAGTGGGTTACATCGAACTGGATCTCAACAGCGGTAAGATCCT
TGAGAGTTTTCGCCCCGAAGAACGTTTTCCAATGATGAGCACTTTTAAAGTTCTGCTATGTGGCGCGGTA
TTATCCCGTATTGACGCCGGGCAAGAGCAACTCGGTCGCCGCATACACTATTCTCAGAATGACTTGGTTG
AGTACTCACCAGTCACAGAAAAGCATCTTACGGATGGCATGACAGTAAGAGAATTATGCAGTGCTGCCAT
AACCATGAGTGATAACACTGCGGCCAACTTACTTCTGACAACGATCGGAGGACCGAAGGAGCTAACCGCT
TTTTTGCACAACATGGGGGATCATGTAACTCGCCTTGATCGTTGGGAACCGGAGCTGAATGAAGCCATAC
CAAACGACGAGCGTGACACCACGATGCCTGTAGCAATGGCAACAACGTTGCGCAAACTATTAACTGGCGA
ACTACTTACTCTAGCTTCCCGGCAACAATTAATAGACTGGATGGAGGCGGATAAAGTTGCAGGACCACTT
CTGCGCTCGGCCCTTCCGGCTGGCTGGTTTATTGCTGATAAATCTGGAGCCGGTGAGCGTGGGTCTCGCG
GTATCATTGCAGCACTGGGGCCAGATGGTAAGCCCTCCCGTATCGTAGTTATCTACACGACGGGGAGTCA
GGCAACTATGGATGAACGAAATAGACAGATCGCTGAGATAGGTGCCTCACTGATTAAGCATTGGTAACTG
TCAGACCAAGTTTACTCATATATACTTTAGATTGATTTAAAACTTCATTTTTAATTTAAAAGGATCTAGG
TGAAGATCCTTTTTGATAATCTCATGACCAAAATCCCTTAACGTGAGTTTTCGTTCCACTGAGCGTCAGA
CCCCGTAGAAAAGATCAAAGGATCTTCTTGAGATCCTTTTTTTCTGCGCGTAATCTGCTGCTTGCAAACA
AAAAAACCACCGCTACCAGCGGTGGTTTGTTTGCCGGATCAAGAGCTACCAACTCTTTTTCCGAAGGTAA
CTGGCTTCAGCAGAGCGCAGATACCAAATACTGTTCTTCTAGTGTAGCCGTAGTTAGGCCACCACTTCAA
GAACTCTGTAGCACCGCCTACATACCTCGCTCTGCTAATCCTGTTACCAGTGGCTGCTGCCAGTGGCGAT
AAGTCGTGTCTTACCGGGTTGGACTCAAGACGATAGTTACCGGATAAGGCGCAGCGGTCGGGCTGAACGG
GGGGTTCGTGCACACAGCCCAGCTTGGAGCGAACGACCTACACCGAACTGAGATACCTACAGCGTGAGCT
ATGAGAAAGCGCCACGCTTCCCGAAGGGAGAAAGGCGGACAGGTATCCGGTAAGCGGCAGGGTCGGAACA
GGAGAGCGCACGAGGGAGCTTCCAGGGGGAAACGCCTGGTATCTTTATAGTCCTGTCGGGTTTCGCCACC
TCTGACTTGAGCGTCGATTTTTGTGATGCTCGTCAGGGGGGCGGAGCCTATGGAAAAACGCCAGCAACGC
GGCCTTTTTACGGTTCCTGGCCTTTTGCTGGCCTTTTGCTCACATGTTCTTTCCTGCGTTATCCCCTGAT
TCTGTGGATAACCGTATTACCGCCTTTGAGTGAGCTGATACCGCTCGCCGCAGCCGAACGACCGAGCGCA
GCGAGTCAGTGAGCGAGGAAGCGGAAGAGCGCCCAATACGCAAACCGCCTCTCCCCGCGCGTTGGCCGAT
TCATTAATGCAGCTGGCACGACAGGTTTCCCGACTGGAAAGCGGGCAGTGAGCGCAACGCAATTAATGTG
AGTTAGCTCACTCATTAGGCACCCCAGGCTTTACACTTTATGCTTCCGGCTCGTATGTTGTGTGGAATTG
TGAGCGGATAACAATTTCACACAGGAAACAGCTATGACCATGATTACGCCAAGCGCGCAATTAACCCTCA
CTAAAGGGAACAAAAGCTGGAGCTGCAAGCTTAATGTAGTCTTATGCAATACTCTTGTAGTCTTGCAACA
TGGTAACGATGAGTTAGCAACATGCCTTACAAGGAGAGAAAAAGCACCGTGCATGCCGATTGGTGGAAGT
AAGGTGGTACGATCGTGCCTTATTAGGAAGGCAACAGACGGGTCTGACATGGATTGGACGAACCACTGAA
TTGCCGCATTGCAGAGATATTGTATTTAAGTGCCTAGCTCGATACATAAACGGGTCTCTCTGGTTAGACC
AGATCTGAGCCTGGGAGCTCTCTGGCTAACTAGGGAACCCACTGCTTAAGCCTCAATAAAGCTTGCCTTG
AGTGCTTCAAGTAGTGTGTGCCCGTCTGTTGTGTGACTCTGGTAACTAGAGATCCCTCAGACCCTTTTAG
TCAGTGTGGAAAATCTCTAGCAGTGGCGCCCGAACAGGGACTTGAAAGCGAAAGGGAAACCAGAGGAGCT
CTCTCGACGCAGGACTCGGCTTGCTGAAGCGCGCACGGCAAGAGGCGAGGGGCGGCGACTGGTGAGTACG
CCAAAAATTTTGACTAGCGGAGGCTAGAAGGAGAGAGATGGGTGCGAGAGCGTCAGTATTAAGCGGGGGA
GAATTAGATCGCGATGGGAAAAAATTCGGTTAAGGCCAGGGGGAAAGAAAAAATATAAATTAAAACATAT
AGTATGGGCAAGCAGGGAGCTAGAACGATTCGCAGTTAATCCTGGCCTGTTAGAAACATCAGAAGGCTGT
AGACAAATACTGGGACAGCTACAACCATCCCTTCAGACAGGATCAGAAGAACTTAGATCATTATATAATA
CAGTAGCAACCCTCTATTGTGTGCATCAAAGGATAGAGATAAAAGACACCAAGGAAGCTTTAGACAAGAT
AGAGGAAGAGCAAAACAAAAGTAAGACCACCGCACAGCAAGCGGCCGCTGATCTTCAGACCTGGAGGAGG
AGATATGAGGGACAATTGGAGAAGTGAATTATATAAATATAAAGTAGTAAAAATTGAACCATTAGGAGTA
GCACCCACCAAGGCAAAGAGAAGAGTGGTGCAGAGAGAAAAAAGAGCAGTGGGAATAGGAGCTTTGTTCC
TTGGGTTCTTGGGAGCAGCAGGAAGCACTATGGGCGCAGCGTCAATGACGCTGACGGTACAGGCCAGACA
ATTATTGTCTGGTATAGTGCAGCAGCAGAACAATTTGCTGAGGGCTATTGAGGCGCAACAGCATCTGTTG
CAACTCACAGTCTGGGGCATCAAGCAGCTCCAGGCAAGAATCCTGGCTGTGGAAAGATACCTAAAGGATC
AACAGCTCCTGGGGATTTGGGGTTGCTCTGGAAAACTCATTTGCACCACTGCTGTGCCTTGGAATGCTAG
TTGGAGTAATAAATCTCTGGAACAGATTTGGAATCACACGACCTGGATGGAGTGGGACAGAGAAATTAAC
AATTACACAAGCTTAATACACTCCTTAATTGAAGAATCGCAAAACCAGCAAGAAAAGAATGAACAAGAAT
TATTGGAATTAGATAAATGGGCAAGTTTGTGGAATTGGTTTAACATAACAAATTGGCTGTGGTATATAAA
ATTATTCATAATGATAGTAGGAGGCTTGGTAGGTTTAAGAATAGTTTTTGCTGTACTTTCTATAGTGAAT
AGAGTTAGGCAGGGATATTCACCATTATCGTTTCAGACCCACCTCCCAACCCCGAGGGGACCCGACAGGC
CCGAAGGAATAGAAGAAGAAGGTGGAGAGAGAGACAGAGACAGATCCATTCGATTAGTGAACGGATCTCG
ACGGTATCGGTTAACTTTTAAAAGAAAAGGGGGGATTGGGGGGTACAGTGCAGGGGAAAGAATAGTAGAC
ATAATAGCAACAGACATACAAACTAAAGAATTACAAAAACAAATTACAAAATTCAAAATTTTATCGATAA
GCTTGGGAGTTCCGCGTTACATAACTTACGGTAAATGGCCCGCCTGGCTGACCGCCCAACGACCCCCGCC
CATTGACGTCAATAATGACGTATGTTCCCATAGTAACGCCAATAGGGACTTTCCATTGACGTCAATGGGT
GGAGTATTTACGGTAAACTGCCCACTTGGCAGTACATCAAGTGTATCATATGCCAAGTACGCCCCCTATT
GACGTCAATGACGGTAAATGGCCCGCCTGGCATTATGCCCAGTACATGACCTTATGGGACTTTCCTACTT
GGCAGTACATCTACGTATTAGTCATCGCTATTACCATGGTGATGCGGTTTTGGCAGTACATCAATGGGCG
TGGATAGCGGTTTGACTCACGGGGATTTCCAAGTCTCCACCCCATTGACGTCAATGGGAGTTTGTTTTGG
CACCAAAATCAACGGGACTTTCCAAAATGTCGTAACAACTCCGCCCCATTGACGCAAATGGGCGGTAGGC
GTGTACGGTGGGAGGTCTATATAAGCAGAGCTCGTTTAGTGAACCGTCAGATCGCCTGGAGACGCCATCC
ACGCTGTTTTGACCTCCATAGAAGACACCGACTCTAGTCCAGTGTGGTGGAATTCTGCAGATATCAACAA
GTTTGTACAAAAAAGCAGGCTCGCTACCGGTCGCCACCATGGCCTCCTCCGAGGACGTCATCAAGGAGTT
CATGCGCTTCAAGGTGCGCATGGAGGGCTCCGTGAACGGCCACGAGTTCGAGATCGAGGGCGAGGGCGAG
GGCCGCCCCTACGAGGGCACCCAGACCGCCAAGCTGAAGGTGACCAAGGGCGGCCCCCTGCCCTTCGCCT
GGGACATCCTGTCCCCTCAGTTCCAGTACGGCTCCAAGGCCTACGTGAAGCACCCCGCCGACATCCCCGA
CTACTTGAAGCTGTCCTTCCCCGAGGGCTTCAAGTGGGAGCGCGTGATGAACTTCGAGGACGGCGGCGTG
GTGACCGTGACCCAGGACTCCTCCCTGCAGGACGGCGAGTTCATCTACAAGGTGAAGCTGCGCGGCACCA
ACTTCCCCTCCGACGGCCCCGTAATGCAGAAGAAGACCATGGGCTGGGAGGCCTCCACCGAGCGGATGTA
CCCCGAGGACGGCGCCCTGAAGGGCGAGATCAAGATGAGGCTGAAGCTGAAGGACGGCGGCCACTACGAC
GCCGAGGTCAAGACCACCTACATGGCCAAGAAGCCCGTGCAGCTGCCCGGCGCCTACAAGACCGACATCA
AGCTGGACATCACCTCCCACAACGAGGACTACACCATCGTGGAACAGTACGAGCGCGCCGAGGGCCGCCA
CTCCACCGGCGCCCTGTACAAGTACTCAGATCTCGAGCTCAAGCTTGCATTAACTAGGGAGTCCACGAGA
GGGTCGAGAAGAACTCCAAGGAGAAGGGTGGAACCCTCACAGCATTTTCGTGTAGATGGTGCAGTAATTT
CAGAGAGTACTCCCATAGCTGAGACTATAAAGGCTTCCAGCAACGACTCCTTAGTGGCCAATAGGTTGAC
TGGAAATTTCAAGCATGCATCTTCTATTCTGCCAATCACTGAATTCTCAGACATAACCAGAAGAACACCA
AAGAAACCATTGACAAGAGCTGAAGTGGGAGAAAAAACAGAGGAAAGAAGAGTAGAAAGGGATATTCTGA
AGGAAATGTTCCCGTATGAAGCCTCTACTCCAACCGGAATTAGTGCTAGTTGCCGCAGACCAATCAAAGG
TGCTGCCGGCCGGCCGCTCGAGCTCAGTGACTTCAGGATGGAAGAATCGTTCTCATCTAAGTACGTCCCG
AAGTACGTTCCCTTGGCAGACGTCAAGTCGGAAAAGACAAAGAAGGGACGCTCCGTTCCCATGTGGATAA
AAATGCTGCTGTTTGCTCTCGTGGCGGGTTTTTTGTTTTTGGTCTATCAAGCTATGGAAACCAACCAAGG
AAACCCCTTCACTAATTTTCTTCAAGATACTAAAATATCCAACTGAGGATCCACCGGATCTAGATAACTG
ATACCCAGCTTTCTTGTACAAAGTGGTTGATATCCAGCACAGTGGCGGCCGCTCGACAATCAACCTCTGG
ATTACAAAATTTGTGAAAGATTGACTGGTATTCTTAACTATGTTGCTCCTTTTACGCTATGTGGATACGC
TGCTTTAATGCCTTTGTATCATGCTATTGCTTCCCGTATGGCTTTCATTTTCTCCTCCTTGTATAAATCC
TGGTTGCTGTCTCTTTATGAGGAGTTGTGGCCCGTTGTCAGGCAACGTGGCGTGGTGTGCACTGTGTTTG
CTGACGCAACCCCCACTGGTTGGGGCATTGCCACCACCTGTCAGCTCCTTTCCGGGACTTTCGCTTTCCC
CCTCCCTATTGCCACGGCGGAACTCATCGCCGCCTGCCTTGCCCGCTGCTGGACAGGGGCTCGGCTGTTG
GGCACTGACAATTCCGTGGTGTTGTCGGGGAAGCTGACGTCCTTTCCATGGCTGCTCGCCTGTGTTGCCA
CCTGGATTCTGCGCGGGACGTCCTTCTGCTACGTCCCTTCGGCCCTCAATCCAGCGGACCTTCCTTCCCG
CGGCCTGCTGCCGGCTCTGCGGCCTCTTCCGCGTCTTCGCCTTCGCCCTCAGACGAGTCGGATCTCCCTT
TGGGCCGCCTCCCCGCCTGGAATTCTGCAGATATCCGGACTAGTGATCTCTCGAGGTTAACGAATTCTAC
CGGGTAGGGGAGGCGCTTTTCCCAAGGCAGTCTGGAGCATGCGCTTTAGCAGCCCCGCTGGGCACTTGGC
GCTACACAAGTGGCCTCTGGCCTCGCACACATTCCACATCCACCGGTAGGCGCCAACCGGCTCCGTTCTT
TGGTGGCCCCTTCGCGCCACCTTCTACTCCTCCCCTAGTCAGGAAGTTCCCCCCCGCCCCGCAGCTCGCG
TCGTGCAGGACGTGACAAATGGAAGTAGCACGTCTCACTAGTCTCGTGCAGATGGACAGCACCGCTGAGC
AATGGAAGCGGGTAGGCCTTTGGGGCAGCGGCCAATAGCAGCTTTGCTCCTTCGCTTTCTGGGCTCAGAG
GCTGGGAAGGGGTGGGTCCGGGGGCGGGCTCAGGGGCGGGCTCAGGGGCGGGGCGGGCGCCCGAAGGTCC
TCCGGAGGCCCGGCATTCTGCACGCTTCAAAAGCGCACGTCTGCCGCGCTGTTCTCCTCTTCCTCATCTC
CGGGCCTTTCGACCTGCATCCCGCCACCATGAAAAAGCCTGAACTCACCGCGACGTCTGTCGAGAAGTTT
CTGATCGAAAAGTTCGACAGCGTCTCCGACCTGATGCAGCTCTCGGAGGGCGAAGAATCTCGTGCTTTCA
GCTTCGATGTAGGAGGGCGTGGATATGTCCTGCGGGTAAATAGCTGCGCCGATGGTTTCTACAAAGATCG
TTATGTTTATCGGCACTTTGCATCGGCCGCGCTCCCGATTCCGGAAGTGCTTGACATTGGGGAATTCAGC
GAGAGCCTGAC
